Addgene plasmid #17100: V9 BE.GFPLT CS2+
Purpose: (Empty Backbone)
Depositing lab: Randall Moon. Depositing organization: University of Washington.
Backbone
  Vector backbone: pCS2+ (w/ GFP)
  Backbone size (bp): 4700
  Vector type: Mammalian Expression
Growth in bacteria
  Bacterial resistance: Ampicillin, 100 μg/mL
  Growth temperature: 37°C
  Growth strain: DH5alpha
  Copy number: Unknown
Gene/Insert
  Gene/Insert name: None
  Tag / fusion protein: GFP
  Cloning method: Restriction Enzyme
  Sequencing primers: 5′ Sp6
Terms and licenses: Academic/Nonprofit Terms; Industry Terms: Not Available to Industry
Depositor comments: Linearize with Not1 or Asp718 and transcribe with SP6. Notes for Use: Contains optimal kozak sequence; for lineage tracing or control RNA. Made by: Jeff Miller.
How to cite: V9 BE.GFPLT CS2+ was a gift from Randall Moon (Addgene plasmid # 17100 ; http://n2t.net/addgene:17100 ; RRID:Addgene_17100)
