[The description below was written by a language model from this plasmid's Addgene catalogue record.]
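Description:
V9 BE.GFPLT CS2+ is a GFP-containing derivative of the pCS2+ expression vector, catalogued as an empty backbone of about 4.7 kb with no additional gene insert. It is classed as a mammalian expression vector, is propagated in E. coli and is selected with ampicillin; the copy number is recorded as unknown, and the record does not itemise the origin of replication. No feature table accompanies the entry, so the exact arrangement of elements cannot be confirmed from the record. The pCS2+ family generally carries a strong CMV-derived promoter for expression in vertebrate cells, an SP6 promoter upstream of the cloning region for in vitro transcription, and an SV40 polyadenylation signal downstream. The SP6 element is supported here by the depositor's notes and by the listed SP6 sequencing primer.

The payload is a GFP coding sequence preceded by an optimal Kozak consensus, which promotes efficient translation initiation. According to the depositor's comments, the plasmid is linearised downstream of the cassette at a NotI or Asp718 site and transcribed with SP6 polymerase to produce synthetic GFP mRNA. The stated uses are lineage tracing, where the fluorescent protein marks the descendants of cells that received the RNA, and as a control RNA alongside experimental transcripts. GFP is also listed as a tag or fusion protein, and cloning is by restriction enzyme, but the record does not describe the available sites or the reading frame. It also does not state which GFP variant is present or what the "BE" and "LT" parts of the name mean.
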