>Addgene plasmid #17100 | V9 BE.GFPLT CS2+ | addgene partial sequence | sequence record 22913 | SP6 5'-ATTTAGGTGACACTATAG-3'
CTGGAGTTGTCCCAATTCTTGTTGAATTAGATGGTGATGTTAATGGGCACAAATTTTCTGTCAGTGGAGA
GGGTGAAGGTGATGCAACATACGGAAAACTTACCCTTAAATTTATTTGCACTACTGGAAAACTACCTGTT
CCATGGCCAACACTTGTCACTACTCTCACTTATGGTGTTCAATGCTTTTCAAGATACCCAGATCATATGA
AACGGCATGACTTTTTCAAGAGTGCCATGCCCGAAGGTTATGTACAGGAAAGAACTATATTTTTCAAAGA
TGACGGGAACTACAAGACACGTGCTGAAGTCAAGTTTGAAGGTGATACCCTTGTTAATAGAATCGAGTTA
AAAGGTATTGATTTTAAAGAAGATGGAAACATTCTTGGACACAAATTGGAATACAACTATAACTCACACA
ATGTATACATCATGGCAGACAAACAAAAGAATGGAATCAAAGTTAACTTCAAAATTAGACACAACATTGA
AGATGGAAGCGTTCAACTAGCAGACCATTATCAACAAAATACTCCAATTGGCGATGGCCCTGTCCTTTTA
CCAGACAACCATTACCTGTCCACACAATCTGCCCTTTCGAAAGATCCCAACGAAAAGAGAGACCACATGG
TCCTTCTTGAGTTTGTAACAGCTGCTGGGATTACACATGGCATGGATGAACTATACAAATAAGAATTCAA
GGCCTCTCGAGCCTCTAGAACTATAGTGAGT
